Addgene plasmid #247384: cwby0034
Purpose: GGA cloning AGGA-promoter-ccdb-TTCC-GS-HALC2_068-SNAC-6xhis
Depositing lab: David Baker. Publication: Accelerating protein design by scaling experimental characterization. Qian J, Milles LF, Wicky BIM, Ragotte RJ, Motmaen A, Borst AJ, Skotheim R, Ols S, Coventry B, Li X, Kibler RD, Goreshnik I, Exposit M, Lore K, Stewart L, Baker D. Nat Commun. 2026 Aug 20;17(1):9945. doi: 10.1038/s41467-026-76740-9. PubMed 42754580.
Backbone
  Vector backbone: pET29
  Vector type: Bacterial Expression
Growth in bacteria
  Bacterial resistance: Kanamycin, 50 μg/mL
  Growth temperature: 37°C
  Growth strain: NEB Stable
  Copy number: Unknown
Gene/Insert
  Gene/Insert name: ccdb
  Species: Synthetic
  Promoter: T7
  Cloning method: Golden Gate
Terms and licenses: Academic/Nonprofit Terms; Industry Terms: Not Available to Industry
Depositor comments: Please visit https://doi.org/10.1101/2025.08.05.668824 for bioRxiv preprint.
How to cite: cwby0034 was a gift from David Baker (Addgene plasmid # 247384 ; http://n2t.net/addgene:247384 ; RRID:Addgene_247384)
