[The description below was written by a language model from this plasmid's Addgene catalogue record and pLannotate feature annotations shown in this document.]
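Description:
cwby0034 is a pET29-based bacterial expression plasmid that serves as a Golden Gate assembly (GGA) entry vector for cloning synthetic protein designs. It carries a kanamycin resistance gene (aph(3')-Ia) for selection. Replication relies on a ColE1/pBR322-type origin, which sits beside the bom mobility region and the rop gene that moderates copy number; the record itself lists copy number as unknown. An f1 phage origin is also present, and short tetracycline-resistance fragments annotated in the backbone appear to be non-functional remnants.

The expression cassette is the standard pET arrangement: a T7 promoter followed by a lac operator and the T7 gene 10 ribosome binding site, with a T7 terminator downstream and a plasmid-borne lacI gene providing repression that IPTG relieves. Between these elements sits a ccdB toxin cassette, preceded by a short ccdA fragment, which acts as a counter-selectable stuffer. According to the stated purpose, the drop-out is flanked by AGGA and TTCC overhangs, so Golden Gate assembly replaces ccdB with an incoming coding fragment. Cells that retain the uncut parent plasmid are killed in ccdB-sensitive strains, which enriches for correct assemblies.

Per the purpose line, an inserted design would be fused in frame at its C-terminus to a GS linker, a module named HALC2_068, a SNAC tag (generally used as a chemically cleavable site) and a 6xHis tag for affinity purification. The feature table detects only the polyhistidine stretch in this region, and the record does not explain what HALC2_068 is. The associated publication title indicates the vector was made for scaled-up experimental characterization of designed proteins.
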