Features (pLannotate 1.2.2; 20 found; start..end, strand, type, name):
    286..304     +  promoter       T7 promoter: promoter for bacteriophage T7 RNA polymerase
    305..329     +  protein_bind   lac operator: The lac repressor binds to the lac operator to inhibit transcription in E. coli. This inhibition can be relieved by adding lactose or isopropyl-β-D-thiogalactopyranoside (IPTG). lac repressor encoded by lacI
    344..366     +  RBS            RBS: efficient ribosome binding site from bacteriophage T7 gene 10 (Olins and Rangwala, 1989)
    389..460     +  CDS            ccdA (fragment): CCDA_ECO57 - Also known as H, letA. Experimental evidence at protein level: Swiss-Prot protein existence level 1. Antitoxin component of a type II toxin-antitoxin (TA) system which inhibits the post-segregational killing (PSK) of plasmid-free cells, also referred to as a plasmid addiction system. Binds to and blocks the activity of CcdB; will also remove bound CcdB protein from the CcdB-GyrA complex by forming a CcdA-CcdB complex, a process termed rejuvenation. Functions as a transcriptional corepressor for the ccdAB operon, repression also requires CcdB (By similarity). From Escherichia coli
    494..796     +  CDS            ccdB: CCDB_ECOLI - Also known as G, letB, letD. Experimental evidence at protein level: Swiss-Prot protein existence level 1. Toxic component of a type II toxin-antitoxin (TA) system, functioning in plasmid maintainence. Responsible for the post- segregational killing (PSK) of plasmid-free cells, also referred to as a plasmid addiction system. Half-life of over 2 hours. Cell killing by CcdB is accompanied by filamentation, defects in chromosome and plasmid segregation, defects in cell division, formation of anucleate cells, decreased DNA synthesis and plasmid loss. Interferes with the activity of DN
   1034..1052    +  CDS            9xHis (fragment): 9xHis affinity tag
   1065..1114    +  CDS            SET1 (fragment): solubility-enhancement tag derived from T7 phage gene 10B
   1122..1169    +  terminator     T7 terminator: transcription terminator for bacteriophage T7 RNA polymerase
   1206..1634    +  rep_origin     f1 ori (sequence partly withheld): f1 bacteriophage origin of replication; arrow indicates direction of (+) strand synthesis
   1687..1744    +  promoter       AmpR promoter (fragment): bla
   1753..2568    -  CDS            KanR: aminoglycoside phosphotransferase; aph(3')-Ia; confers resistance to kanamycin in bacteria or G418 (Geneticin®) in eukaryotes
   2690..3278    +  rep_origin     ori: high-copy-number ColE1/pMB1/pBR322/pUC origin of replication
   3464..3603    -  misc_feature   bom: basis of mobility region from pBR322
   3705..3896    -  CDS            rop: Rop protein, which maintains plasmids at low copy number; rop
   3913..4293    +  CDS            YPB1_ECOLX: Protein predicted: Swiss-Prot protein existence level 4. From Escherichia coli.
   4365..4656    -  CDS            TcR (fragment): tetracycline efflux protein; tet; confers resistance to tetracycline
   4671..4692    -  protein_bind   CAP binding site: CAP binding activates transcription in the presence of cAMP. E. coli catabolite activator protein
   4705..5787    -  CDS            lacI: lac repressor; lacI; The lac repressor binds to the lac operator to inhibit transcription in E. coli. This inhibition can be relieved by adding lactose or isopropyl-β-D-thiogalactopyranoside (IPTG).
   5788..5865    -  promoter       lacI promoter: lacI
   5873..260     -  CDS            TcR (fragment) (across the origin): tetracycline efflux protein; tet; confers resistance to tetracycline
>Addgene plasmid #247384 | cwby0034 | addgene full sequence | sequence record 493117 | Addgene NGS Result
ACTCCTGCATTAGGAAGCAGCCCAGTAGTAGGTTGAGGCCGTTGAGCACCGCCGCCGCAAGGAATGGTGC
ATGCAAGGAGATGGCGCCCAACAGTCCCCCGGCCACGGGGCCTGCCACCATACCCACGCCGAAACAAGCG
CTCATGAGCCCGAAGTGGCGAGCCCGATCTTCCCCATCGGTGATGTCGGCGATATAGGCGCCAGCAACCG
CACCTGTGGCGCCGGTGATGCCGGCCACGATGCGTCCGGCGTAGAGGATCGAGATCGATCTCGATCCCGC
GAAATTAATACGACTCACTATAGGGGAATTGTGAGCGGATAACAATTCCCCTCTAGAAATAATTTTGTTT
AACTTTAAGAAGGAGATATACATATGTCAGGAGGAGACCGAAAGCGTATTACAGTGACAGTTGACAGCGA
CAGCTATCAGTTGCTCAAGGCATATATGATGTCAATATCTCCGGTCTGGTATGCACAACCAAGAATGAAG
CCCATGCAGTTTAAGGTTTACACCTATAAAAGAGAGAGCCGTTATCGTCTGTTTGTGGATGTACAGAGTG
ATATTATTGACACGCCCGGGCGACGGATGGTGATCCCCCTGGCCAGTGCACGTCTGCTGTCAGATAAAGT
CTCCCGTGAACTTTACCCGGTGGTGCATATCGGGGATGAAAGCTGGCGCATGATGACCACCGATATGGCC
AGTGTGCCGGTTTCCGTTATCGGGGAAGAAGTGGCTGATCTCAGCCACCGCGAAAATGACATCAAAAACG
CCATTAACCTGATGTTCTGGGGAATATGAACGGTCTCGTTCCGGTATGATTAAAGTGCCGGAAGATCTGG
AACGCATTGGCCGCGAACTGCGTGCGCGCGGTTTAGATACCAAACGCCTGCTGGAAGAAGGCCCGAAACT
GTATCCGGAACTGAGCATTCCGGATCTGATGGCGATTGCGCTGTATGATCATCTGAACCTGGATCCGGAA
TTTCTGTATCGCCTGCTGCAGCAGAGCCGCGGATCACATCATTGGGGCAGCACCCACCACCACCACCACC
ACTAATGAGATCCGGCTGCTAACAAAGCCCGAAAGGAAGCTGAGTTGGCTGCTGCCACCGCTGAGCAATA
ACTAGCATAACCCCTTGGGGCCTCTAAACGGGTCTTGAGGGGTTTTTTGCTGAAAGGAGGAACTATATCC
GGATTGGCGAATGGG
[124 nt withheld, positions 1206-1329]
C
[91 nt withheld, positions 1331-1421]
A
[49 nt withheld, positions 1423-1471]
CCTTTGACGTTGGAGTCCACGTTCTTT
[37 nt withheld, positions 1499-1535]
ACCCTATCTCGGTCTATTCTTTTGATTTATAAGGGATTTTGCCGATTTCGGCCTATTGGTTAAAAAATGA
GCTGATTTAACAAAAATTTAACGCGAATTTTAACAAAATATTAACGCTTACAATTTAGGTGGCACTTTTC
GGGGAAATGTGCGCGGAACCCCTATTTGTTTATTTTTCTAAATACATTCAAATATGTATCCGCTCATGAA
TTAATTCTTAGAAAAACTCATCGAGCATCAAATGAAACTGCAATTTATTCATATCAGGATTATCAATACC
ATATTTTTGAAAAAGCCGTTTCTGTAATGAAGGAGAAAACTCACCGAGGCAGTTCCATAGGATGGCAAGA
TCCTGGTATCGGTCTGCGATTCCGACTCGTCCAACATCAATACAACCTATTAATTTCCCCTCGTCAAAAA
TAAGGTTATCAAGTGAGAAATCACCATGAGTGACGACTGAATCCGGTGAGAATGGCAAAAGTTTATGCAT
TTCTTTCCAGACTTGTTCAACAGGCCAGCCATTACGCTCGTCATCAAAATCACTCGCATCAACCAAACCG
TTATTCATTCGTGATTGCGCCTGAGCGAGACGAAATACGCGATCGCTGTTAAAAGGACAATTACAAACAG
GAATCGAATGCAACCGGCGCAGGAACACTGCCAGCGCATCAACAATATTTTCACCTGAATCAGGATATTC
TTCTAATACCTGGAATGCTGTTTTCCCGGGGATCGCAGTGGTGAGTAACCATGCATCATCAGGAGTACGG
ATAAAATGCTTGATGGTCGGAAGAGGCATAAATTCCGTCAGCCAGTTTAGTCTGACCATCTCATCTGTAA
CATCATTGGCAACGCTACCTTTGCCATGTTTCAGAAACAACTCTGGCGCATCGGGCTTCCCATACAATCG
ATAGATTGTCGCACCTGATTGCCCGACATTATCGCGAGCCCATTTATACCCATATAAATCAGCATCCATG
TTGGAATTTAATCGCGGCCTAGAGCAAGACGTTTCCCGTTGAATATGGCTCATAACACCCCTTGTATTAC
TGTTTATGTAAGCAGACAGTTTTATTGTTCATGACCAAAATCCCTTAACGTGAGTTTTCGTTCCACTGAG
CGTCAGACCCCGTAGAAAAGATCAAAGGATCTTCTTGAGATCCTTTTTTTCTGCGCGTAATCTGCTGCTT
GCAAACAAAAAAACCACCGCTACCAGCGGTGGTTTGTTTGCCGGATCAAGAGCTACCAACTCTTTTTCCG
AAGGTAACTGGCTTCAGCAGAGCGCAGATACCAAATACTGTCCTTCTAGTGTAGCCGTAGTTAGGCCACC
ACTTCAAGAACTCTGTAGCACCGCCTACATACCTCGCTCTGCTAATCCTGTTACCAGTGGCTGCTGCCAG
TGGCGATAAGTCGTGTCTTACCGGGTTGGACTCAAGACGATAGTTACCGGATAAGGCGCAGCGGTCGGGC
TGAACGGGGGGTTCGTGCACACAGCCCAGCTTGGAGCGAACGACCTACACCGAACTGAGATACCTACAGC
GTGAGCTATGAGAAAGCGCCACGCTTCCCGAAGGGAGAAAGGCGGACAGGTATCCGGTAAGCGGCAGGGT
CGGAACAGGAGAGCGCACGAGGGAGCTTCCAGGGGGAAACGCCTGGTATCTTTATAGTCCTGTCGGGTTT
CGCCACCTCTGACTTGAGCGTCGATTTTTGTGATGCTCGTCAGGGGGGCGGAGCCTATGGAAAAACGCCA
GCAACGCGGCCTTTTTACGGTTCCTGGCCTTTTGCTGGCCTTTTGCTCACATGTTCTTTCCTGCGTTATC
CCCTGATTCTGTGGATAACCGTATTACCGCCTTTGAGTGAGCTGATACCGCTCGCCGCAGCCGAACGACC
GAGCGCAGCGAGTCAGTGAGCGAGGAAGCGGAAGAGCGCCTGATGCGGTATTTTCTCCTTACGCATCTGT
GCGGTATTTCACACCGCAATGGTGCACTCTCAGTACAATCTGCTCTGATGCCGCATAGTTAAGCCAGTAT
ACACTCCGCTATCGCTACGTGACTGGGTCATGGCTGCGCCCCGACACCCGCCAACACCCGCTGACGCGCC
CTGACGGGCTTGTCTGCTCCCGGCATCCGCTTACAGACAAGCTGTGACCGTCTCCGGGAGCTGCATGTGT
CAGAGGTTTTCACCGTCATCACCGAAACGCGCGAGGCAGCTGCGGTAAAGCTCATCAGCGTGGTCGTGAA
GCGATTCACAGATGTCTGCCTGTTCATCCGCGTCCAGCTCGTTGAGTTTCTCCAGAAGCGTTAATGTCTG
GCTTCTGATAAAGCGGGCCATGTTAAGGGCGGTTTTTTCCTGTTTGGTCACTGATGCCTCCGTGTAAGGG
GGATTTCTGTTCATGGGGGTAATGATACCGATGAAACGAGAGAGGATGCTCACGATACGGGTTACTGATG
ATGAACATGCCCGGTTACTGGAACGTTGTGAGGGTAAACAACTGGCGGTATGGATGCGGCGGGACCAGAG
AAAAATCACTCAGGGTCAATGCCAGCGCTTCGTTAATACAGATGTAGGTGTTCCACAGGGTAGCCAGCAG
CATCCTGCGATGCAGATCCGGAACATAATGGTGCAGGGCGCTGACTTCCGCGTTTCCAGACTTTACGAAA
CACGGAAACCGAAGACCATTCATGTTGTTGCTCAGGTCGCAGACGTTTTGCAGCAGCAGTCGCTTCACGT
TCGCTCGCGTATCGGTGATTCATTCTGCTAACCAGTAAGGCAACCCCGCCAGCCTAGCCGGGTCCTCAAC
GACAGGAGCACGATCATGCGCACCCGTGGGGCCGCCATGCCGGCGATAATGGCCTGCTTCTCGCCGAAAC
GTTTGGTGGCGGGACCAGTGACGAAGGCTTGAGCGAGGGCGTGCAAGATTCCGAATACCGCAAGCGACAG
GCCGATCATCGTCGCGCTCCAGCGAAAGCGGTCCTCGCCGAAAATGACCCAGAGCGCTGCCGGCACCTGT
CCTACGAGTTGCATGATAAAGAAGACAGTCATAAGTGCGGCGACGATAGTCATGCCCCGCGCCCACCGGA
AGGAGCTGACTGGGTTGAAGGCTCTCAAGGGCATCGGTCGAGATCCCGGTGCCTAATGAGTGAGCTAACT
TACATTAATTGCGTTGCGCTCACTGCCCGCTTTCCAGTCGGGAAACCTGTCGTGCCAGCTGCATTAATGA
ATCGGCCAACGCGCGGGGAGAGGCGGTTTGCGTATTGGGCGCCAGGGTGGTTTTTCTTTTCACCAGTGAG
ACGGGCAACAGCTGATTGCCCTTCACCGCCTGGCCCTGAGAGAGTTGCAGCAAGCGGTCCACGCTGGTTT
GCCCCAGCAGGCGAAAATCCTGTTTGATGGTGGTTAACGGCGGGATATAACATGAGCTGTCTTCGGTATC
GTCGTATCCCACTACCGAGATGTCCGCACCAACGCGCAGCCCGGACTCGGTAATGGCGCGCATTGCGCCC
AGCGCCATCTGATCGTTGGCAACCAGCATCGCAGTGGGAACGATGCCCTCATTCAGCATTTGCATGGTTT
GTTGAAAACCGGACATGGCACTCCAGTCGCCTTCCCGTTCCGCTATCGGCTGAATTTGATTGCGAGTGAG
ATATTTATGCCAGCCAGCCAGACGCAGACGCGCCGAGACAGAACTTAATGGGCCCGCTAACAGCGCGATT
TGCTGGTGACCCAATGCGACCAGATGCTCCACGCCCAGTCGCGTACCGTCTTCATGGGAGAAAATAATAC
TGTTGATGGGTGTCTGGTCAGAGACATCAAGAAATAACGCCGGAACATTAGTGCAGGCAGCTTCCACAGC
AATGGCATCCTGGTCATCCAGCGGATAGTTAATGATCAGCCCACTGACGCGTTGCGCGAGAAGATTGTGC
ACCGCCGCTTTACAGGCTTCGACGCCGCTTCGTTCTACCATCGACACCACCACGCTGGCACCCAGTTGAT
CGGCGCGAGATTTAATCGCCGCGACAATTTGCGACGGCGCGTGCAGGGCCAGACTGGAGGTGGCAACGCC
AATCAGCAACGACTGTTTGCCCGCCAGTTGTTGTGCCACGCGGTTGGGAATGTAATTCAGCTCCGCCATC
GCCGCTTCCACTTTTTCCCGCGTTTTCGCAGAAACGTGGCTGGCCTGGTTCACCACGCGGGAAACGGTCT
GATAAGAGACACCGGCATACTCTGCGACATCGTATAACGTTACTGGTTTCACATTCACCACCCTGAATTG
ACTCTCTTCCGGGCGCTATCATGCCATACCGCGAAAGGTTTTGCGCCATTCGATGGTGTCCGGGATCTCG
ACGCTCTCCCTTATGCG
